>Addgene plasmid #54248 | mEmerald-Rad21-N-18 | addgene full sequence | sequence record 492634 | Addgene NGS Result
ATATATGGAGTTCCGCGTTACATAACTTACGGTAAATGGCCCGCCTGGCTGACCGCCCAACGACCCCCGC
CCATTGACGTCAATAATGACGTATGTTCCCATAGTAACGCCAATAGGGACTTTCCATTGACGTCAATGGG
TGGAGTATTTACGGTAAACTGCCCACTTGGCAGTACATCAAGTGTATCATATGCCAAGTACGCCCCCTAT
TGACGTCAATGACGGTAAATGGCCCGCCTGGCATTATGCCCAGTACATGACCTTATGGGACTTTCCTACT
TGGCAGTACATCTACGTATTAGTCATCGCTATTACCATGGTGATGCGGTTTTGGCAGTACATCAATGGGC
GTGGATAGCGGTTTGACTCACGGGGATTTCCAAGTCTCCACCCCATTGACGTCAATGGGAGTTTGTTTTG
GCACCAAAATCAACGGGACTTTCCAAAATGTCGTAACAACTCCGCCCCATTGACGCAAATGGGCGGTAGG
CGTGTACGGTGGGAGGTCTATATAAGCAGAGCTGGTTTAGTGAACCGTCAGATCCGCTAGCGCTACCGGA
CTCAGATCTCGAGGCCACCATGTTCTACGCACATTTTGTTCTCAGTAAAAGAGGGCCTCTGGCCAAAATT
TGGCTAGCGGCCCATTGGGATAAGAAGCTAACCAAAGCCCATGTGTTCGAGTGTAATTTAGAGAGCAGCG
TGGAGAGTATCATCTCACCAAAGGTGAAAATGGCATTACGGACATCAGGACATCTCTTACTGGGAGTAGT
TCGAATCTATCACAGGAAAGCCAAATACCTTCTTGCAGACTGTAATGAAGCATTCATTAAGATAAAGATG
GCTTTTCGGCCAGGTGTGGTTGACCTGCCTGAGGAAAATCGGGAAGCAGCTTATAATGCCATTACTTTAC
CTGAAGAATTTCATGACTTTGATCAGCCACTGCCTGACTTAGATGACATCGATGTGGCCCAGCAGTTCAG
CTTGAATCAGAGTAGAGTGGAAGAGATAACCATGAGAGAAGAAGTTGGGAACATCAGTATTTTACAAGAA
AATGATTTTGGTGATTTTGGAATGGATGATCGTGAGATAATGAGAGAAGGCAGTGCTTTTGAGGATGACG
ACATGTTAGTAAGCACTACTACTTCTAACCTCCTATTAGAGTCTGAACAGAGCACCAGCAATCTGAATGA
GAAAATTAACCATTTAGAATATGAAGATCAATATAAGGATGATAATTTTGGAGAAGGAAATGATGGTGGA
ATATTAGATGACAAACTTATTAGTAATAATGATGGCGGTATCTTTGATGATCCCCCTGCCCTCTCTGAGG
CAGGGGTGATGTTGCCAGAGCAGCCTGCACATGACGATATGGATGAGGATGATAATGTATCAATGGGTGG
GCCTGATAGTCCTGATTCAGTGGATCCCGTTGAACCAATGCCAACCATGACTGATCAAACAACACTTGTT
CCAAATGAGGAAGAAGCATTTGCATTGGAGCCTATTGATATAACTGTTAAAGAAACAAAAGCCAAGAGGA
AGAGGAAGCTAATTGTTGACAGTGTCAAAGAGTTGGATAGCAAGACAATTAGAGCCCAACTTAGTGATTA
TTCAGATATTGTTACTACTTTGGATCTGGCACCGCCCACCAAGAAATTGATGATGTGGAAAGAGACAGGA
GGAGTAGAAAAACTGTTTTCTTTACCTGCTCAGCCTTTGTGGAATAACAGACTACTGAAGCTCTTTACAC
GCTGTCTTACACCGCTTGTACCAGAAGACCTTAGAAAAAGGAGGAAAGGAGGAGAGGCAGATAATTTGGA
TGAATTCCTCAAAGAATTTGAAAATCCAGAGGTTCCTAGAGAGGACCAGCAACAGCAGCATCAGCAGCGT
GATGTTATCGATGAGCCCATTATTGAAGAGCCAAGCCGCCTCCAGGAGTCAGTGATGGAGGCCAGCAGAA
CAAACATAGATGAGTCAGCTATGCCTCCACCACCACCTCAGGGAGTTAAGCGAAAAGCTGGACAAATTGA
CCCAGAGCCTGTGATGCCTCCTCAGCAGGTAGAGCAGATGGAAATACCACCTGTAGAGCTTCCCCCAGAA
GAACCTCCAAATATCTGTCAGCTAATACCAGAGTTAGAACTTCTGCCAGAAAAAGAGAAGGAGAAAGAGA
AGGAAAAAGAAGATGATGAAGAGGAAGAGGATGAAGATGCATCAGGGGGCGATCAAGATCAGGAAGAAAG
AAGATGGAACAAAAGGACTCAGCAGATGCTTCATGGTCTTCAGCGTGCTCTTGCTAAAACTGGAGCTGAA
TCTATCAGTTTGCTTGAGTTATGTCGAAATACGAACAGAAAACAAGCTGCCGCAAAGTTCTACAGCTTCT
TGGTTCTTAAAAAGCAGCAAGCTATTGAGCTGACACAGGAAGAACCGTACAGTGACATCATCGCAACACC
TGGACCAAGGTTCCATATTATAAGTCGCGGAGGCAGTGGTGGGGTACCGCGGGCCCGGGATCCACCGGTC
GCCACCATGGTGAGCAAGGGCGAGGAGCTGTTCACCGGGGTGGTGCCCATCCTGGTCGAGCTGGACGGCG
ACGTAAACGGCCACAAGTTCAGCGTGTCCGGCGAGGGCGAGGGCGATGCCACCTACGGCAAGCTGACCCT
GAAGTTCATCTGCACCACCGGCAAGCTGCCCGTGCCCTGGCCCACCCTCGTGACCACCTTGACCTACGGC
GTGCAGTGCTTCGCCCGCTACCCCGACCACATGAAGCAGCACGACTTCTTCAAGTCCGCCATGCCCGAAG
GCTACGTCCAGGAGCGCACCATCTTCTTCAAGGACGACGGCAACTACAAGACCCGCGCCGAGGTGAAGTT
CGAGGGCGACACCCTGGTGAACCGCATCGAGCTGAAGGGCATCGACTTCAAGGAGGACGGCAACATCCTG
GGGCACAAGCTGGAGTACAACTACAACAGCCACAAGGTCTATATCACCGCCGACAAGCAGAAGAACGGCA
TCAAGGTGAACTTCAAGACCCGCCACAACATCGAGGACGGCAGCGTGCAGCTCGCCGACCACTACCAGCA
GAACACCCCCATCGGCGACGGCCCCGTGCTGCTGCCCGACAACCACTACCTGAGCACCCAGTCCAAGCTG
AGCAAAGACCCCAACGAGAAGCGCGATCACATGGTCCTGCTGGAGTTCGTGACCGCCGCCGGGATCACTC
TCGGCATGGACGAGCTGTACAAGTAAGCGGCCGCGACTCTAGATCATAATCAGCCATACCACATTTGTAG
AGGTTTTACTTGCTTTAAAAAACCTCCCACACCTCCCCCTGAACCTGAAACATAAAATGAATGCAATTGT
TGTTGTTAACTTGTTTATTGCAGCTTATAATGGTTACAAATAAAGCAATAGCATCACAAATTTCACAAAT
AAAGCATTTTTTTCACTGCATTCTAGTTGTGGTTTGTCCAAACTCATCAATGTATCTTAAGGCGTAAATT
GTAAGCGTTAATATTTTGTTAAAATTCGCGTTAAATTTTTGTTAAATCAGCTCATTTTTTAACCAATAGG
CCGAAATCGGCAAAATCCCTTATAAATCAAAAGAATAGACCGAGATAGGGT
[37 nt withheld, positions 3622-3658]
AAAGAACGTGGACTCCAACGTCAAAGG
[49 nt withheld, positions 3686-3734]
T
[91 nt withheld, positions 3736-3826]
G
[124 nt withheld, positions 3828-3951]
CAGGTGGCACTTTTCGGGGAAATGTGCGCGGAACCCCTATTTGTTTATTTTTCTAAATACATTCAAATAT
GTATCCGCTCATGAGACAATAACCCTGATAAATGCTTCAATAATATTGAAAAAGGAAGAGTCCTGAGGCG
GAAAGAACCAGCTGTGGAATGTGTGTCAGTTAGGGTGTGGAAAGTCCCCAGGCTCCCCAGCAGGCAGAAG
TATGCAAAGCATGCATCTCAATTAGTCAGCAACCAGGTGTGGAAAGTCCCCAGGCTCCCCAGCAGGCAGA
AGTATGCAAAGCATGCATCTCAATTAGTCAGCAACCATAGTCCCGCCCCTAACTCCGCCCATCCCGCCCC
TAACTCCGCCCAGTTCCGCCCATTCTCCGCCCCATGGCTGACTAATTTTTTTTATTTATGCAGAGGCCGA
GGCCGCCTCGGCCTCTGAGCTATTCCAGAAGTAGTGAGGAGGCTTTTTTGGAGGCCTAGGCTTTTGCAAA
GATCGATCAAGAGACAGGATGAGGATCGTTTCGCATGATTGAACAAGATGGATTGCACGCAGGTTCTCCG
GCCGCTTGGGTGGAGAGGCTATTCGGCTATGACTGGGCACAACAGACAATCGGCTGCTCTGATGCCGCCG
TGTTCCGGCTGTCAGCGCAGGGGCGCCCGGTTCTTTTTGTCAAGACCGACCTGTCCGGTGCCCTGAATGA
ACTGCAAGACGAGGCAGCGCGGCTATCGTGGCTGGCCACGACGGGCGTTCCTTGCGCAGCTGTGCTCGAC
GTTGTCACTGAAGCGGGAAGGGACTGGCTGCTATTGGGCGAAGTGCCGGGGCAGGATCTCCTGTCATCTC
ACCTTGCTCCTGCCGAGAAAGTATCCATCATGGCTGATGCAATGCGGCGGCTGCATACGCTTGATCCGGC
TACCTGCCCATTCGACCACCAAGCGAAACATCGCATCGAGCGAGCACGTACTCGGATGGAAGCCGGTCTT
GTCGATCAGGATGATCTGGACGAAGAGCATCAGGGGCTCGCGCCAGCCGAACTGTTCGCCAGGCTCAAGG
CGAGCATGCCCGACGGCGAGGATCTCGTCGTGACCCATGGCGATGCCTGCTTGCCGAATATCATGGTGGA
AAATGGCCGCTTTTCTGGATTCATCGACTGTGGCCGGCTGGGTGTGGCGGACCGCTATCAGGACATAGCG
TTGGCTACCCGTGATATTGCTGAAGAGCTTGGCGGCGAATGGGCTGACCGCTTCCTCGTGCTTTACGGTA
TCGCCGCTCCCGATTCGCAGCGCATCGCCTTCTATCGCCTTCTTGACGAGTTCTTCTGAGCGGGACTCTG
GGGTTCGAAATGACCGACCAAGCGACGCCCAACCTGCCATCACGAGATTTCGATTCCACCGCCGCCTTCT
ATGAAAGGTTGGGCTTCGGAATCGTTTTCCGGGACGCCGGCTGGATGATCCTCCAGCGCGGGGATCTCAT
GCTGGAGTTCTTCGCCCACCCTAGGGGGAGGCTAACTGAAACACGGAAGGAGACAATACCGGAAGGAACC
CGCGCTATGACGGCAATAAAAAGACAGAATAAAACGCACGGTGTTGGGTCGTTTGTTCATAAACGCGGGG
TTCGGTCCCAGGGCTGGCACTCTGTCGATACCCCACCGAGACCCCATTGGGGCCAATACGCCCGCGTTTC
TTCCTTTTCCCCACCCCACCCCCCAAGTTCGGGTGAAGGCCCAGGGCTCGCAGCCAACGTCGGGGCGGCA
GGCCCTGCCATAGCCTCAGGTTACTCATATATACTTTAGATTGATTTAAAACTTCATTTTTAATTTAAAA
GGATCTAGGTGAAGATCCTTTTTGATAATCTCATGACCAAAATCCCTTAACGTGAGTTTTCGTTCCACTG
AGCGTCAGACCCCGTAGAAAAGATCAAAGGATCTTCTTGAGATCCTTTTTTTCTGCGCGTAATCTGCTGC
TTGCAAACAAAAAAACCACCGCTACCAGCGGTGGTTTGTTTGCCGGATCAAGAGCTACCAACTCTTTTTC
CGAAGGTAACTGGCTTCAGCAGAGCGCAGATACCAAATACTGTTCTTCTAGTGTAGCCGTAGTTAGGCCA
CCACTTCAAGAACTCTGTAGCACCGCCTACATACCTCGCTCTGCTAATCCTGTTACCAGTGGCTGCTGCC
AGTGGCGATAAGTCGTGTCTTACCGGGTTGGACTCAAGACGATAGTTACCGGATAAGGCGCAGCGGTCGG
GCTGAACGGGGGGTTCGTGCACACAGCCCAGCTTGGAGCGAACGACCTACACCGAACTGAGATACCTACA
GCGTGAGCTATGAGAAAGCGCCACGCTTCCCGAAGGGAGAAAGGCGGACAGGTATCCGGTAAGCGGCAGG
GTCGGAACAGGAGAGCGCACGAGGGAGCTTCCAGGGGGAAACGCCTGGTATCTTTATAGTCCTGTCGGGT
TTCGCCACCTCTGACTTGAGCGTCGATTTTTGTGATGCTCGTCAGGGGGGCGGAGCCTATGGAAAAACGC
CAGCAACGCGGCCTTTTTACGGTTCCTGGCCTTTTGCTGGCCTTTTGCTCACATGTTCTTTCCTGCGTTA
TCCCCTGATTCTGTGGATAACCGTATTACCGCCATGCATTAGTTATTAATAGTAATCAATTACGGGGTCA
TTAGTTCATAGCCC
Features (pLannotate 1.2.2; 17 found; start..end, strand, type, name):
     16..319     +  enhancer       CMV enhancer: human cytomegalovirus immediate early enhancer
    320..523     +  promoter       CMV promoter: human cytomegalovirus (CMV) immediate early promoter
    546..573     +  misc_feature   MCS (fragment): multiple cloning site
    580..2472    +  CDS            RAD21: RAD21_HUMAN - Also known as HR21 From Homo sapiens (Human).
   2493..2519    +  misc_feature   MCS (fragment): multiple cloning site
   2527..3246    +  CDS            mEmerald: brightly fluorescent monomeric variant of GFP mammalian codon-optimized
   3262..3345    +  CDS            large T antigen (fragment): large T antigen from SV40 (simian virus 40)
   3368..3489    +  polyA_signal   SV40 poly(A) signal: SV40 polyadenylation signal
   3523..3951    -  rep_origin     f1 ori (sequence partly withheld): f1 bacteriophage origin of replication; arrow indicates direction of (+) strand synthesis
   3978..4082    +  promoter       AmpR promoter: bla
   4084..4441    +  promoter       SV40 promoter: SV40 enhancer and early promoter
   4476..5270    +  CDS            NeoR/KanR: aminoglycoside phosphotransferase from Tn5; aph(3')-II (or nptII); confers resistance to neomycin, kanamycin, and G418 (Geneticin®)
   5291..5443    +  CDS            ble (fragment): BLE_KLEPN - Experimental evidence at protein level: Swiss-Prot protein existence level 1. Binding protein with a strong affinity to the bleomycin family of antibiotics. Binds to CL990; an antimitotic-antibiotic compound. From Klebsiella pneumoniae.
   5502..5549    +  polyA_signal   HSV TK poly(A) signal: herpes simplex virus thymidine kinase polyadenylation signal (Cole and Stacy, 1985)
   5640..5656    -  polyA_signal   bGH poly(A) signal (fragment): bovine growth hormone polyadenylation signal
   5878..6466    +  rep_origin     ori: high-copy-number ColE1/pMB1/pBR322/pUC origin of replication
   6581..6625    +  enhancer       CMV enhancer (fragment): human cytomegalovirus immediate early enhancer
