[The description below was written by a language model from this plasmid's Addgene catalogue record and pLannotate feature annotations shown in this document.]
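Description:
mEmerald-Rad21-N-18 is a mammalian expression plasmid built on the mEmerald-N1 backbone, an N1-style fluorescent protein fusion vector. It carries the human RAD21 coding sequence, which encodes a cohesin complex subunit also known as SCC1 or hHR21. The sequenced plasmid is about 6.6 kb. In bacteria it replicates from a high-copy ColE1/pUC-type origin and is selected with kanamycin. An f1 phage origin is also present.

A single NeoR/KanR gene (Tn5 aminoglycoside phosphotransferase) provides selection in both hosts. It sits behind tandem bacterial (bla-type) and SV40 early promoters and ends in an HSV TK polyadenylation signal, so it gives kanamycin resistance in E. coli and G418 resistance in transfected mammalian cells. The short ble, bGH poly(A) and SV40 large T antigen fragments in the feature table appear to be annotation matches to residual backbone sequence rather than functional elements.

The expression cassette is driven by the human cytomegalovirus immediate early enhancer and promoter. The RAD21 open reading frame follows, flanked by remnants of the multiple cloning site. A short linker region connects it to mEmerald, a bright, monomeric, mammalian codon-optimized GFP variant, and an SV40 polyadenylation signal terminates the transcript. The fluorescent protein is therefore fused to the C terminus of RAD21. The "N-18" in the name probably denotes this N1-type arrangement and the linker length, although the record does not say so.

The record lists excitation at 487 nm and emission at 509 nm and gives the expected localization as the centromere. This fits use as a live-cell or fixed-cell imaging marker for visualizing RAD21/cohesin distribution in transiently or stably transfected mammalian cells. The cloning method is not recorded.
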