Addgene plasmid #54248: mEmerald-Rad21-N-18
Purpose: Localization: Centromere, Excitation: 487, Emission: 509
Depositing lab: Michael Davidson.
Backbone
  Vector backbone: mEmerald-N1
  Backbone size w/o insert (bp): 4750
  Vector type: Mammalian Expression
  Selectable markers: Neomycin (select with G418)
Growth in bacteria
  Bacterial resistance: Kanamycin, 50 μg/mL
  Growth temperature: 37°C
  Growth strain: DH5alpha
  Copy number: High Copy
Gene/Insert
  Gene/Insert name: Rad21 (alt name: NM_006265.2)
  Species: H. sapiens (human)
  Entrez Gene: RAD21 (a.k.a. CDLS4, HR21, HRAD21, MCD1, MGS, NXP1, SCC1, hHR21)
  Promoter: CMV
  Tag / fusion protein: mEmerald (C terminal on backbone)
  Cloning method: Unknown
  Sequencing primers: 5′ CMV-F; 3′ SV40pA-R
Terms and licenses: Academic/Nonprofit Terms; Industry Terms
Depositor comments: . Excitation = 487; Emission = 509. Localization data: Centromere
How to cite: mEmerald-Rad21-N-18 was a gift from Michael Davidson (Addgene plasmid # 54248 ; http://n2t.net/addgene:54248 ; RRID:Addgene_54248)
