>Addgene plasmid #54248 | mEmerald-Rad21-N-18 | depositor partial sequence | sequence record 84392 | insert sequence
CGTCAGATCCGCTAGCGCTACCGGACTCAGATCTCGAGGCCACCATGTTCTACGCACATTTTGTTCTCAG
TAAAAGAGGGCCTCTGGCCAAAATTTGGCTAGCGGCCCATTGGGATAAGAAGCTAACCAAAGCCCATGTG
TTCGAGTGTAATTTAGAGAGCAGCGTGGAGAGTATCATCTCACCAAAGGTGAAAATGGCATTACGGACAT
CAGGACATCTCTTACTGGGAGTAGTTCGAATCTATCACAGGAAAGCCAAATACCTTCTTGCAGACTGTAA
TGAAGCATTCATTAAGATAAAGATGGCTTTTCGGCCAGGTGTGGTTGACCTGCCTGAGGAAAATCGGGAA
GCAGCTTATAATGCCATTACTTTACCTGAAGAATTTCATGACTTTGATCAGCCACTGCCTGACTTAGATG
ACATCGATGTGGCCCAGCAGTTCAGCTTGAATCAGAGTAGAGTGGAAGAGATAACCATGAGAGAAGAAGT
TGGGAACATCAGTATTTTACAAGAAAATGATTTTGGTGATTTTGGAATGGATGATCGTGAGATAATGAGA
GAAGGCAGTGCTTTTGAGGATGACGACATGTTAGTAAGCACTACTACTTCTAACCTCCTATTAGAGTCTG
AACAGAGCACCAGCAATCTGAATGAGAAAATTAACCATTTAGAATATGAAGATCAATATAAGGATGATAA
TTTTGGAGAAGGAAATGATGGTGGAATATTAGATGACAAACTTATTAGTAATAATGATGGCGGTATCTTT
GATGATCCCCCTGCCCTCTCTGAGGCAGGGGTGATGTTGCCAGAGCAGCCTGCACATGACGATATGGATG
AGGATGATAATGTATCAATGGGTGGGCCTGATAGTCCTGATTCAGTGGATCCCGTTGAACCAATGCCAAC
CATGACTGATCAAACAACACTTGTTCCAAATGAGGAAGAAGCATTTGCATTGGAGCCTATTGATATAACT
GTTAAAGAAACAAAAGCCAAGAGGAAGAGGAAGCTAATTGTTGACAGTGTCAAAGAGTTGGATAGCAAGA
CAATTAGAGCCCAACTTAGTGATTATTCAGATATTGTTACTACTTTGGATCTGGCACCGCCCACCAAGAA
ATTGATGATGTGGAAAGAGACAGGAGGAGTAGAAAAACTGTTTTCTTTACCTGCTCAGCCTTTGTGGAAT
AACAGACTACTGAAGCTCTTTACACGCTGTCTTACACCGCTTGTACCAGAAGACCTTAGAAAAAGGAGGA
AAGGAGGAGAGGCAGATAATTTGGATGAATTCCTCAAAGAATTTGAAAATCCAGAGGTTCCTAGAGAGGA
CCAGCAACAGCAGCATCAGCAGCGTGATGTTATCGATGAGCCCATTATTGAAGAGCCAAGCCGCCTCCAG
GAGTCAGTGATGGAGGCCAGCAGAACAAACATAGATGAGTCAGCTATGCCTCCACCACCACCTCAGGGAG
TTAAGCGAAAAGCTGGACAAATTGACCCAGAGCCTGTGATGCCTCCTCAGCAGGTAGAGCAGATGGAAAT
ACCACCTGTAGAGCTTCCCCCAGAAGAACCTCCAAATATCTGTCAGCTAATACCAGAGTTAGAACTTCTG
CCAGAAAAAGAGAAGGAGAAAGAGAAGGAAAAAGAAGATGATGAAGAGGAAGAGGATGAAGATGCATCAG
GGGGCGATCAAGATCAGGAAGAAAGAAGATGGAACAAAAGGACTCAGCAGATGCTTCATGGTCTTCAGCG
TGCTCTTGCTAAAACTGGAGCTGAATCTATCAGTTTGCTTGAGTTATGTCGAAATACGAACAGAAAACAA
GCTGCCGCAAAGTTCTACAGCTTCTTGGTTCTTAAAAAGCAGCAAGCTATTGAGCTGACACAGGAAGAAC
CGTACAGTGACATCATCGCAACACCTGGACCAAGGTTCCATATTATAAGTCGCGGAGGCAGTGGTGGGGT
ACCGCGGGCCCGGGATCCACCGGTCGCCACCATGGTGAGCAAGGGCGAGGAGCTGTTCACCGGGGTGGTG
CCCATCCTGGTCGAGCTGGACGGCGACGTAAACGGCCACAAGTTCAGCGTGTCCGGCGAGGGCGAGGGCG
ATGCCACCTACGGCAAGCTGACCCTGAAGTTCATCTGCACCACCGGCAAGCTGCCCGTGCCCTGGCCCAC
CCTCGTGACCACCTTGACCTACGGCGTGCAGTGCTTCGCCCGCTACCCCGACCACATGAAGCAGCACGAC
TTCTTCAAGTCCGCCATGCCCGAAGGCTACGTCCAGGAGCGCACCATCTTCTTCAAGGACGACGGCAACT
ACAAGACCCGCGCCGAGGTGAAGTTCGAGGGCGACACCCTGGTGAACCGCATCGAGCTGAAGGGCATCGA
CTTCAAGGAGGACGGCAACATCCTGGGGCACAAGCTGGAGTACAACTACAACAGCCACAAGGTCTATATC
ACCGCCGACAAGCAGAAGAACGGCATCAAGGTGAACTTCAAGACCCGCCACAACATCGAGGACGGCAGCG
TGCAGCTCGCCGACCACTACCAGCAGAACACCCCCATCGGCGACGGCCCCGTGCTGCTGCCCGACAACCA
CTACCTGAGCACCCAGTCCAAGCTGAGCAAAGACCCCAACGAGAAGCGCGATCACATGGTCCTGCTGGAG
TTCGTGACCGCCGCCGGGATCACTCTCGGCATGGACGAGCTGTACAAGTAAGCGGCCGCGACTCTAGATC
ATAATCAGCCATACCACATT
