>Addgene plasmid #54248 | mEmerald-Rad21-N-18 | addgene partial sequence | sequence record 92380 | EGFP-N 5'-CGTCGCCGTCCAGCTCGACCAG-3'
CCTTGCTCACCATGGTGGCGACCGGTGGATCCCGGGCCCGCGGTACCCCACCACTGCCTCCGCGACTTAT
AATATGGAACCTTGGTCCAGGTGTTGCGATGATGTCACTGTACGGTTCTTCCTGTGTCAGCTCAATAGCT
TGCTGCTTTTTAAGAACCAAGAAGCTGTAGAACTTTGCGGCAGCTTGTTTTCTGTTCGTATTTCGACATA
ACTCAAGCAAACTGATAGATTCAGCTCCAGTTTTAGCAAGAGCACGCTGAAGACCATGAAGCATCTGCTG
AGTCCTTTTGTTCCATCTTCTTTCTTCCTGATCTTGATCGCCCCCTGATGCATCTTCATCCTCTTCCTCT
TCATCATCTTCTTTTTCCTTCTCTTTCTCCTTCTCTTTTTCTGGCAGAAGTTCTAACTCTGGTATTAGCT
GACAGATATTTGGAGGTTCTTCTGGGGGAAGCTCTACAGGTGGTATTTCCATCTGCTCTACCTGCTGAGG
AGGCATCACAGGCTCTGGGTCAATTTGTCCAGCTTTTCGCTTAACTCCCTGAGGTGGTGGTGGAGGCATA
GCTGACTCATCTATGTTTGTTCTGCTGGCCTCCATCACTGACTCCTGGAGGCGGCTTGGCTCTTCAATAA
TGGGCTCATCGATAACATCACGCTGCTGATGCTGCTGTTGCTGGTCCTCTCTAGGAACCTCTGGATTTTC
AAATTCTTTGAGGAATTCATCCAAATTATCTGCCTCTCCTCCTTTCCTCCTTTTTCTAAGGTCTTCTGGT
ACAAGCGGTGTAAGACAGCGTGTAAAGAGCTTCAGTAGTCTGTTATTCCACAAAGGCTGAGCAGGTAA
